Addgene plasmid #128473: S9_attL1-EGFP-C-term-attL2
Purpose: EGFP entry clone
Depositing lab: Lindy Barrett. Depositing organization: Broad Institute. Publication: A multiplexed gRNA piggyBac transposon system facilitates efficient induction of CRISPRi and CRISPRa in human pluripotent stem cells. Hazelbaker DZ, Beccard A, Angelini G, Mazzucato P, Messana A, Lam D, Eggan K, Barrett LE. Sci Rep. 2020 Jan 20;10(1):635. doi: 10.1038/s41598-020-57500-1. PubMed 31959800.
Backbone
  Vector backbone: pUC57 Kan
  Backbone manufacturer: Genewiz
  Backbone size w/o insert (bp): 2579
  Vector type: Bacterial Expression
Growth in bacteria
  Bacterial resistance: Kanamycin, 50 μg/mL
  Growth temperature: 37°C
  Growth strain: DH5alpha
  Copy number: High Copy
Gene/Insert
  Gene/Insert name: EGFP entry clone
  Species: Synthetic
  Cloning method: Restriction Enzyme; 5′ cloning site Unknown (unknown if destroyed)
Terms and licenses: Academic/Nonprofit Terms; Industry Terms: Not Available to Industry
How to cite: S9_attL1-EGFP-C-term-attL2 was a gift from Lindy Barrett (Addgene plasmid # 128473 ; http://n2t.net/addgene:128473 ; RRID:Addgene_128473)
