[The description below was written by a language model from this plasmid's Addgene catalogue record and pLannotate feature annotations shown in this document.]
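Description:
S9_attL1-EGFP-C-term-attL2 is a Gateway entry clone carrying the EGFP coding sequence, built in the pUC57-Kan cloning backbone. The sequenced plasmid is about 3.6 kb and is propagated in E. coli at high copy from a ColE1/pUC-type origin, with selection by kanamycin through an aminoglycoside phosphotransferase (KanR) gene driven by the bla (AmpR) promoter. The remaining backbone annotations are typical pUC remnants: fragments of lacZα, lacI, rop and the bom region, together with the CAP binding site, lac promoter and lac operator that sit just upstream of the cloning region. Although the catalogue lists the vector type as bacterial expression, the plasmid serves as a donor of a recombination cassette rather than as an expression vector, and no dedicated eukaryotic promoter or terminator is annotated around the insert.

The payload is a synthetic cassette in which the EGFP open reading frame, encoding the constitutively fluorescent green protein derived from Aequorea victoria, is flanked by attL1 on one side and attL2 in the opposite orientation on the other. These mutant attL sites are the substrates for the Gateway LR reaction, in which LR Clonase recombines them with matching attR sites in a destination vector, transferring EGFP directionally into that vector, where the destination's own promoter and regulatory elements control expression. The "C-term" in the name suggests the EGFP module is meant for a C-terminal position in an assembled product, but the record does not explain this. The associated publication describes a multiplexed gRNA piggyBac transposon system for CRISPRi and CRISPRa in human pluripotent stem cells, so this clone presumably served as a building block for those constructs.
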