Features (pLannotate 1.2.2; 13 found; start..end, strand, type, name):
     52..151     +  protein_bind   attL1: mutant version of attL; recombination site for the Gateway® LR reaction LR Clonase™
    178..894     +  CDS            EGFP: EGFP is a basic (constitutively fluorescent) green fluorescent protein published in 1996, derived from Aequorea victoria. It is reported to be a rapidly-maturing weak dimer with moderate acid sensitivity.
    896..995     -  protein_bind   attL2: mutant version of attL; recombination site for the Gateway® LR reaction LR Clonase™
   1013..1170    +  CDS            lacZα (fragment): LacZα fragment of β-galactosidase; lacZ fragment
   1176..1275    -  misc_feature   bom (fragment): basis of mobility region from pBR322
   1377..1412    -  CDS            rop (fragment): Rop protein, which maintains plasmids at low copy number; rop
   1507..1611    +  promoter       AmpR promoter: bla
   1612..2427    +  CDS            KanR: aminoglycoside phosphotransferase; aph(3')-Ia; confers resistance to kanamycin in bacteria or G418 (Geneticin®) in eukaryotes
   2598..3186    +  rep_origin     ori: high-copy-number ColE1/pMB1/pBR322/pUC origin of replication
   3369..3461    +  CDS            lacI (fragment): lac repressor; lacI; The lac repressor binds to the lac operator to inhibit transcription in E. coli. This inhibition can be relieved by adding lactose or isopropyl-β-D-thiogalactopyranoside (IPTG).
   3474..3495    +  protein_bind   CAP binding site: CAP binding activates transcription in the presence of cAMP. E. coli catabolite activator protein
   3510..3540    +  promoter       lac promoter: promoter for the E. coli lac operon
   3548..3564    +  protein_bind   lac operator: The lac repressor binds to the lac operator to inhibit transcription in E. coli. This inhibition can be relieved by adding lactose or isopropyl-β-D-thiogalactopyranoside (IPTG). lac repressor encoded by lacI
>Addgene plasmid #128473 | S9_attL1-EGFP-C-term-attL2 | addgene full sequence | sequence record 256205 | Addgene NGS Result
CAGGAAACAGCTATGACCATGCTCGAGCCAAGCTCGGCGCGCCATTGGGATCAAATAATGATTTTATTTT
GACTGATAGTGACCTGTTCGTTGCAACAAATTGATGAGCAATGCTTTTTTATAATGCCAACTTTGTACAA
AAAAGCAGGCTAAGCTGGCTAGTTAAGCTTCGCCACCATGGTGAGCAAGGGCGAGGAGCTGTTCACCGGG
GTGGTGCCCATCCTGGTCGAGCTGGACGGCGACGTAAACGGCCACAAGTTCAGCGTGTCCGGCGAGGGCG
AGGGCGATGCCACCTACGGCAAGCTGACCCTGAAGTTCATCTGCACCACCGGCAAGCTGCCCGTGCCCTG
GCCCACCCTCGTGACCACCCTGACCTACGGCGTGCAGTGCTTCAGCCGCTACCCCGACCACATGAAGCAG
CACGACTTCTTCAAGTCCGCCATGCCCGAAGGCTACGTCCAGGAGCGCACCATCTTCTTCAAGGACGACG
GCAACTACAAGACCCGCGCCGAGGTGAAGTTCGAGGGCGACACCCTGGTGAACCGCATCGAGCTGAAGGG
CATCGACTTCAAGGAGGACGGCAACATCCTGGGGCACAAGCTGGAGTACAACTACAACAGCCACAACGTC
TATATCATGGCCGACAAGCAGAAGAACGGCATCAAGGCCAACTTCAAGATCCGCCACAACATCGAGGACG
GCAGCGTGCAGCTCGCCGACCACTACCAGCAGAACACCCCCATCGGCGACGGCCCCGTGCTGCTGCCCGA
CAACCACTACCTGAGCACCCAGTCCGCCCTGAGCAAAGACCCCAACGAGAAGCGCGATCACATGGTCCTG
CTGGAGTTCGTGACCGCCGCCGGGATCACTCTCGGCATGGACGAGCTGTACAAGCACCCAGCTTTCTTGT
ACAAAGTTGGCATTATAAGAAAGCATTGCTTATCAATTTGTTGCAACGAACAGGTCACTATCAGTCAAAA
TAAAATCATTATTTGATCCCAATGGCGCGTCAATTCACTGGCCGTCGTTTTACAACGTCGTGACTGGGAA
AACCCTGGCGTTACCCAACTTAATCGCCTTGCAGCACATCCCCCTTTCGCCAGCTGGCGTAATAGCGAAG
AGGCCCGCACCGATCGCCCTTCCCAACAGTTGCGCAGCCTGAATGGCGAATGGCGCCTGATGCGGTATTT
TCTCCTTACGCATCTGTGCGGTATTTCACACCGCATATGGTGCACTCTCAGTACAATCTGCTCTGATGCC
GCATAGTTAAGCCAGCCCCGACACCCGCCAACACCCGCTGACGCGCCCTGACGGGCTTGTCTGCTCCCGG
CATCCGCTTACAGACAAGCTGTGACCGTCTCCGGGAGCTGCATGTGTCAGAGGTTTTCACCGTCATCACC
GAAACGCGCGAGACGAAAGGGCCTCGTGATACGCCTATTTTTATAGGTTAATGTCATGATAATAATGGTT
TCTTAGACGTCAGGTGGCACTTTTCGGGGAAATGTGCGCGGAACCCCTATTTGTTTATTTTTCTAAATAC
ATTCAAATATGTATCCGCTCATGAGACAATAACCCTGATAAATGCTTCAATAATATTGAAAAAGGAAGAG
TATGAGCCATATTCAACGGGAAACGTCTTGCTCTAGGCCGCGATTAAATTCCAACATGGATGCTGATTTA
TATGGGTATAAATGGGCTCGCGATAATGTCGGGCAATCAGGTGCGACAATCTATCGATTGTATGGGAAGC
CCGATGCGCCAGAGTTGTTTCTGAAACATGGCAAAGGTAGCGTTGCCAATGATGTTACAGATGAGATGGT
CAGACTAAACTGGCTGACGGAATTTATGCCTCTTCCGACCATCAAGCATTTTATCCGTACTCCTGATGAT
GCATGGTTACTCACCACTGCGATCCCTGGGAAAACAGCATTCCAGGTATTAGAAGAATATCCTGATTCAG
GTGAAAATATTGTTGATGCGCTGGCAGTGTTCCTGCGCCGGTTGCATTCGATTCCTGTTTGTAATTGTCC
TTTTAACAGCGATCGCGTATTTCGTCTCGCTCAGGCGCAATCACGAATGAATAACGGTTTGGTTGATGCG
AGTGATTTTGATGACGAGCGTAATGGCTGGCCTGTTGAACAAGTCTGGAAAGAAATGCATAAACTTTTGC
CATTCTCACCGGATTCAGTCGTCACTCATGGTGATTTCTCACTTGATAACCTTATTTTTGACGAGGGGAA
ATTAATAGGTTGTATTGATGTTGGACGAGTCGGAATCGCAGACCGATACCAGGATCTTGCCATCCTATGG
AACTGCCTCGGTGAGTTTTCTCCTTCATTACAGAAACGGCTTTTTCAAAAATATGGTATTGATAATCCTG
ATATGAATAAATTGCAGTTTCATTTGATGCTCGATGAGTTTTTCTAACTGTCAGACCAAGTTTACTCATA
TATACTTTAGATTGATTTAAAACTTCATTTTTAATTTAAAAGGATCTAGGTGAAGATCCTTTTTGATAAT
CTCATGACCAAAATCCCTTAACGTGAGTTTTCGTTCCACTGAGCGTCAGACCCCGTAGAAAAGATCAAAG
GATCTTCTTGAGATCCTTTTTTTCTGCGCGTAATCTGCTGCTTGCAAACAAAAAAACCACCGCTACCAGC
GGTGGTTTGTTTGCCGGATCAAGAGCTACCAACTCTTTTTCCGAAGGTAACTGGCTTCAGCAGAGCGCAG
ATACCAAATACTGTTCTTCTAGTGTAGCCGTAGTTAGGCCACCACTTCAAGAACTCTGTAGCACCGCCTA
CATACCTCGCTCTGCTAATCCTGTTACCAGTGGCTGCTGCCAGTGGCGATAAGTCGTGTCTTACCGGGTT
GGACTCAAGACGATAGTTACCGGATAAGGCGCAGCGGTCGGGCTGAACGGGGGGTTCGTGCACACAGCCC
AGCTTGGAGCGAACGACCTACACCGAACTGAGATACCTACAGCGTGAGCTATGAGAAAGCGCCACGCTTC
CCGAAGGGAGAAAGGCGGACAGGTATCCGGTAAGCGGCAGGGTCGGAACAGGAGAGCGCACGAGGGAGCT
TCCAGGGGGAAACGCCTGGTATCTTTATAGTCCTGTCGGGTTTCGCCACCTCTGACTTGAGCGTCGATTT
TTGTGATGCTCGTCAGGGGGGCGGAGCCTATGGAAAAACGCCAGCAACGCGGCCTTTTTACGGTTCCTGG
CCTTTTGCTGGCCTTTTGCTCACATGTTCTTTCCTGCGTTATCCCCTGATTCTGTGGATAACCGTATTAC
CGCCTTTGAGTGAGCTGATACCGCTCGCCGCAGCCGAACGACCGAGCGCAGCGAGTCAGTGAGCGAGGAA
GCGGAAGAGCGCCCAATACGCAAACCGCCTCTCCCCGCGCGTTGGCCGATTCATTAATGCAGCTGGCACG
ACAGGTTTCCCGACTGGAAAGCGGGCAGTGAGCGCAACGCAATTAATGTGAGTTAGCTCACTCATTAGGC
ACCCCAGGCTTTACACTTTATGCTTCCGGCTCGTATGTTGTGTGGAATTGTGAGCGGATAACAATTTCAC
A
