>Addgene plasmid #128473 | S9_attL1-EGFP-C-term-attL2 | depositor partial sequence | sequence record 246242 | partial sequence
CAAATAATGATTTTATTTTGACTGATAGTGACCTGTTCGTTGCAACAAATTGATGAGCAATGCTTTTTTA
TAATGCCAACTTTGTACAAAAAAGCAGGCTAAGCTGGCTAGTTAAGCTTCGCCACCATGGTGAGCAAGGG
CGAGGAGCTGTTCACCGGGGTGGTGCCCATCCTGGTCGAGCTGGACGGCGACGTAAACGGCCACAAGTTC
AGCGTGTCCGGCGAGGGCGAGGGCGATGCCACCTACGGCAAGCTGACCCTGAAGTTCATCTGCACCACCG
GCAAGCTGCCCGTGCCCTGGCCCACCCTCGTGACCACCCTGACCTACGGCGTGCAGTGCTTCAGCCGCTA
CCCCGACCACATGAAGCAGCACGACTTCTTCAAGTCCGCCATGCCCGAAGGCTACGTCCAGGAGCGCACC
ATCTTCTTCAAGGACGACGGCAACTACAAGACCCGCGCCGAGGTGAAGTTCGAGGGCGACACCCTGGTGA
ACCGCATCGAGCTGAAGGGCATCGACTTCAAGGAGGACGGCAACATCCTGGGGCACAAGCTGGAGTACAA
CTACAACAGCCACAACGTCTATATCATGGCCGACAAGCAGAAGAACGGCATCAAGGCCAACTTCAAGATC
CGCCACAACATCGAGGACGGCAGCGTGCAGCTCGCCGACCACTACCAGCAGAACACCCCCATCGGCGACG
GCCCCGTGCTGCTGCCCGACAACCACTACCTGAGCACCCAGTCCGCCCTGAGCAAAGACCCCAACGAGAA
GCGCGATCACATGGTCCTGCTGGAGTTCGTGACCGCCGCCGGGATCACTCTCGGCATGGACGAGCTGTAC
AAGCACCCAGCTTTCTTGTACAAAGTTGGCATTATAAGAAAGCATTGCTTATCAATTTGTTGCAACGAAC
AGGTCACTATCAGTCAAAATAAAATCATTATTTG
